>Addgene plasmid #109597 | actc1b-mKate2-rab11bb | depositor full sequence | sequence record 206534 | Full Sequence
CCACCTAAATTGTAAGCGTTAATATTTTGTTAAAATTCGCGTTAAATTTTTGTTAAATCAGCTCATTTTT
TAACCAATAGGCCGAAATCGGCAAAATCCCTTATAAATCAAAAGAATAGACCGAGATAGGGT
[37 nt withheld, positions 133-169]
AAAGAACGTGGACTCCAACGTCAAAGG
[32 nt withheld, positions 197-228]
GCTGGCTAAGAACTCATCAGCCTCCCCGGTCCATCTACCCACGTACCAATGCACCAATTGGCCACAATGA
CGGCTACTACATGGTGCCATTCCTTCCTCTTTATAGGAATGGAGACTACCTCCTGTCCAACAAGGCTCTT
GGATACGAGTACGCCTACCTGTTGGACCCAGGTCATTGCACAACACCAGAAATGCCCTCTGATCTGCAAA
AGACGTGAATATCTGTTCAGACACCCATATCCACTCTGTTCCACACAGGTCAGAGGTTTGTCCAGGAGTT
CTTGACAGAGGTGTAAAAAGTACTCAAAAATTTTACTCAAGTGAAAGTACAAGTACTTAGGGAAAATTTT
ACTCAATTAAAAGTAAAAGTATCTGGCTAGAATCTTACTTGAGTAAAAGTAAAAAAGTACTCCATTAAAA
TTGTACTTGAGTATTAAGGAAGTAAAAGTAAAAGCAAGAAAGAAAACTAGAGATTCTTGTTTAAGCTTTT
AATCTCAAAAAACATTAAATGAAATGCATACAAGGTTTTATCCTGCTTTAGAACTGTTTGTATTTAATTA
TCAAACTATAAGACAGACAATCTAATGCCAGTACACGCTACTCAAAGTTGTAAAACCTCAGATTTAACTT
CAGTAGAAGCTGATTCTCAAAATTGTTAGTGTCAAGCCTAGCTCTTTTGGGGCTGAAAAGCAATCCTGCA
GTGCTGAAAAGCCTCTCACAGGCAGCCGATGCGGGAAGAGGTGTATTAGTCTTGATAGAGAGGCTGCAAA
TAGCAGGAAACGTGAGCAGAGACTCCCTGGTGTCTGAAACACAGGCCAGATGGGCCCTCGAGCAGGAAAC
AGCTATGACCATGATTACGCCAAGCTATCAACTTTGTATAGAAAAGTTGGCACGCGCAGATTCCGTGTGG
GCCTGGTAATATCTTACCATTTTAAGCTATTTTAAGATTAGGGAAAAAAATTAAATAAAACTACTTTAAA
ATTACTTTCCTTAAAAAGCAACATATTTATTTAGTTTTTGTTTAACTGGCTCAAGATTGTAATATTTTAC
TTTTACATGTTTTTTTTAAGTACCTAAATGTGTTCAAAAGTAAAGTATGTTATTGTTTTTTTTTTTTTAA
TGTTAGCTAAGCTTTAAATTGTAATATATTACTTTTAAAAGTGACTTTTTAAAAATGTAAATAAAAAAGT
AACTATAAATGTGTAATGCATGTTATTTCTGTGGGTTTTTTAATTTTCATCTCAACTGGGCTTACAATTT
TAACATAATAAAAATCAAATCAAATCAAATCAGGCCCTTATTTGTCACATACACTCTTGTATACTGAAAT
AAACTAAATGTTGAGAAAAATTTAAATACACCAAAATAACGCATACCTTTTTTGTAATTACCTAAGTAAA
ACATTTAGTTCCTTTTTTAAGTGACTCAAGATTGTAATCTATTAATTGTAAAAGATAAAACTAGTGATCA
ATCTGACGTGCTTCTATGCAGCCTGTGAGATTAATTGTGATGTTTAATTATTAAACAATTTAAATGGATC
AAACATTTCACATGTGCTTATTGTGTCCAACAAAACCAGCAGAAGCACTTAAAAATATTGCATGACAACA
TGAGTTTTTAATGTAAATTATATATACTTCCTAAACGAAGTTAATCATATTTTCTAAAATAATAATGTCA
TTGAAATATTTAAATAAATGATAANCTTTAGTTGATTCAACATAAAATTGAAAGCAATAAGGACTTTTTT
TTTTTTACAGCGGTGAAGCAAAAGCNTGNAAATAATCATATAAATATAATAAATAAATAAATAAAATAAT
GGTTCTTGGTGCAAATATGAACACTTTAAATAAATATAGAATAAATATGATCAATAAGTCATAACGACGT
GTTTTATGTTGATTATAATTTAAACATGTTTCTAACGCAAGTTTTAAAAACTGTTTTAAAGTATTATTTT
AAGTTATAAGATCAATTTGACTCAACATTTTGTAGTGAAAATATGTTGTGTAAAATTAATATAATATACA
CTATAAAAATGCAAGGTTCCACACAATTCATTCATGTTGTCCCAACACAAATCGATTAAGTTAACAAATA
TATGTGGATTGAACATAAAAAATTAAGTTGTCCCAATGAAATCTCAAGAATTGTGTTGTTTCAGCTCATT
TTAAATAAGTAGTTTTAACAAGTAAAAAATAACATATTTTTGAGTGTGTATATATATATATTTATATATT
ACAAAATATAATAATATAAAATGTAAAAGATATAAACCATGCTACATATATTTAAGAGCTATTTTGCACA
TTACTTTTTTGCAAGCCATTTGAGTGTTTTTTTACAAATATATATTAGCTAAATATACAATATCTTAAAT
ATACAATTAATCAGACATGCAAAAAATGCATTTAACCTACATAAAAATACATGATCAACATATGTTTTAT
GCTGATTACAACTAAATCAAACGTAATGAAATTAATTTATAAAAGCGATTTAAATATGTCAATATTTTAA
GTTAAAATCACTTGAAACCTACTATAAATGAACTTAAATTTAAAAAATCTCCTTTAATTCCAATGCAGCA
CTGTTGTTTTTTCAGCTGAGGACCCCCGGTGCAGATGGTTGGCCCCCGGCCCGCTATTCTAAGGAAGCCT
TTCTTAATTTTAGGGCGGCGCTGCATGCGCTCAGATCAGATTCACGGGTGGAGAGGGTTATTTTCTCTTT
TTTATTTTTTCTTGCCTGCTCATATTTGGGCCTGTGTGAACCCCAGGCTCCGCCTCGGCCCCCAGGAGCC
GCTCTTATTTAAAGGGGATCCTCGCCTTCAGTCTTCGTCCCAGTGGAAGCATCAGTCTTGTGATAACAAC
TTGGTGAGTCCTACAGACCAGCGCTCGACTCTAGGCTTTAAATGCATTGATTTCTCTGGATTAGCTACCG
GGAGAGTTTTAACTTTGCTTATTAGTCTTGTGCTTGAACTGCTAGGTTTAAAGAGGGTTTTCTCTAATGC
ATGCATGAAGCGACAGCTGAAAACCAGAAATAGAGCGTTTGTCCTCCTGTTAAACTCTAGCCTTTCTTTG
GCATTTGTCAGTCCGAGTCTTCAGCTGCCGGCAGGAGATTGGGTTTCAGTAACACTTGCTGAGCACAAAC
TACACGTGCTTCCTTCAGATTTAATTCATTATTAATCATTCTAGATTTAAATGATCTTCTTACTCATTGC
TGATTATTTTAGCCTTGCGGAGCAGATTAAATGAGCACGTGTTTATTAAGATTGATTTAAATATAATTAA
TATTTCACCACTGTAGTTTTAAAATTGCCTTCTAAGTCATGGTTGATTTTTAATAGGTATCGGCTCTAAT
TAGATTACTATTTTGGTTTTTAAATGTTATTTCTATTTCATTTGTAGGCTCGTTTTTAATGTGATTTTAT
TAGATTCTAGTTTTAAAATCATCTTTTAGCCTTACTGAGCAGACTGAATGAACATGTTTCATTAAGATTA
ACTTCATTATAGTTAATTATTTAATCATTCTAGTGGATTATAAATCAGCTCTATTTAAATTGATTGTCGT
GTTTATTTCTATTTGATTTTTGATTATTTTTTAAGGTCGTTTTTATGTGATTTTTCCCCGATTCTAATTT
TAAACTAATTGTTTGATTTTTATATGATTCGACTCTTTTTAAATGAATTGTTTTGCTTTTTTTATTGAGC
ATATATATATATTATACAATTTCAATCAACAATTGTTGTGCTTTTTAAATGTTGTTTCTATTTCATTTCT
AGGGTCGATTTTATTCGATTCTAGTTTTAAAATCGTGATTTCTAACTCCTAACCTTACTGAGCAGACTGA
ATGAACATGTTTCATCAAGATTAACTTCATTATAGTTAATTATTGAATCGGGCTAGTGGTTTATAAATCA
GCTCTATTATAAATTAATTGTCATCATTATTTCTATTTAATTTTTATTATTTTTTTAGGATTATTTTTAA
GGGATTTTTTTCACGTTCTAGTTTTAAACTCAATGCTCATTACTGCTCACCCTTGCTGAGCAGTCTTTCG
TTAAGATTAAATTAATTAATAACCCATTCTAGTTTTAAAACAGTGTCTTAAGGCATAGCTGATATTTTAC
AAGTTTACTATTTAATATATCTCCATTTCTTTTTTTAGGGTCGATTTCATCTGATTTGATTAATTTTTAT
TATCTTCACTAAGCTTTTTGTTCTAGGTTTTATTCTCAGTATTATTACTGTTATATTTGAACTGAATTTC
TCCTCATAGTTTATTCATTTTATTTATTTATTTTTTGTTTATTCGCTATTTTGTATTTTAGTTTTTAATT
AGAAATTTTATTAGAATCGTTTTGAACTAGTTTTTATGCACTCTAACATTAATATTAAATCATAACTATT
ATTTTTATTATAATTTATTTGTGTTTATCTTTTTGTGTAGCTTTCATGTGTTTTTATTTTAGTTTTATTA
TGTTTGCATTGAATTTTTTGGACTAGTTTATATAACGATATACAGAAAAGCCATGACAACAAATGTTTTT
ATAATACCTATTAAGTATAAGCTAATCAGATTTCCACTATTCTGTTCAAAGTTAACATTATTAGCCATTC
TGATGGATCATTTGACATTTGTCATATGTCTTTATGAACACTGCTCTTTCAGATGCCACTTTTAAAGCTG
TTTTTTACAGTAAATGAACGTTTATTATTATGACATTATTTCCTAAGGCCTCTAGAGTACAGCAGGATGT
GGCGTGTGCATTACTGTGTAATTATGCTGACTGTAAATGTGCATTTATAGACTGTCAGCATGTCTGACTG
TGCGCTGTTGTGATTTGTCCTGCACAGACCAAGGCAAGTTTGTACAAAAAAGCAGGCTGCCACCATGGTG
AGCGAGCTGATTAAGGAGAACATGCACATGAAGCTGTACATGGAGGGCACCGTGAACAACCACCACTTCA
AGTGCACATCCGAGGGCGAAGGCAAGCCCTACGAGGGCACCCAGACCATGAGAATCAAGGCGGTCGAGGG
CGGCCCTCTCCCCTTCGCCTTCGACATCCTGGCTACCAGCTTCATGTACGGCAGCAAAACCTTCATCAAC
CACACCCAGGGCATCCCCGACTTCTTTAAGCAGTCCTTCCCCGAGGGCTTCACATGGGAGAGAGTCACCA
CATACGAAGACGGGGGCGTGCTGACCGCTACCCAGGACACCAGCCTCCAGGACGGCTGCCTCATCTACAA
CGTCAAGATCAGAGGGGTGAACTTCCCATCCAACGGCCCTGTGATGCAGAAGAAAACACTCGGCTGGGAG
GCCTCCACCGAGACCCTGTACCCCGCTGACGGCGGCCTGGAAGGCAGAGCCGACATGGCCCTGAAGCTCG
TGGGCGGGGGCCACCTGATCTGCAACTTGAAGACCACATACAGATCCAAGAAACCCGCTAAGAACCTCAA
GATGCCCGGCGTCTACTATGTGGACAGAAGACTGGAAAGAATCAAGGAGGCCGACAAAGAGACCTACGTC
GAGCAGCACGAGGTGGCTGTGGCCAGATACTGCGACCTCCCTAGCAAACTGGGGCACAGAGACCCAGCTT
TCTTGTACAAAGTGGTGGCCAACAGAGACGATGAATACGATTTCTTGTTCAAAGTCGTTCTCATCGGAGA
TTCAGGCGTCGGGAAGAGTAACCTGCTGTCGAGATTCACACGAAACGAGTTTAACCTGGAGAGCAAGAGC
ACGATAGGAGTGGAGTTCGCCACCAGGAGTATTCAGGTGGATGGAAAGACCATAAAAGCACAGATCTGGG
ATACGGCTGGACAGGAGCGATACAGAGCCATCACTTCTGCATATTATCGTGGAGCGGTCGGTGCGCTGCT
GGTGTACGACATCGCCAAACACCTTACCTATGAGAACGTGGAGCGCTGGCTGAAAGAGCTGCGAGATCAC
GCTGACAACAACATCGTCATTATGCTGGTTGGGAATAAGAGTGACCTGCGGCACCTGAGGGCCGTGCCCA
CTGATGAGGCCCGCGCTTTCGCAGAGAAGAATAACCTGTCATTCATCGAGACGTCAGCTCTGGACTCAAC
TAATGTTGAAGAGGCATTCAAAAACATCCTAACAGAAATCTACCGTATCGTATCACAGAAGCAGATAGCG
GAGCGGTCGGCTCATGACGAGTCTCCCGGAAATAACGTTGTGGACATCAGTGTCCCGCCCACCACAGACG
GACAGAAGAGCAACAAACTGCAGTGCTGCCAAAACCTGTAACCACAGCGACCCAACTTTATTATACATAG
TTGATAATTCACTGGCCGTCGTTTTACGGTACCATCGATGATGATCCAGACATGATAAGATACATTGATG
AGTTTGGACAAACCACAACTAGAATGCAGTGAAAAAAATGCTTTATTTGTGAAATTTGTGATGCTATTGC
TTTATTTGTAACCATTATAAGCTGCAATAAACAAGTTAACAACAACAATTGCATTCATTTTATGTTTCAG
GTTCAGGGGGAGGTGTGGGAGGTTTTTTAAAGCAAGTAAAACCTCTACAAATGTGGTATGGCTGATTATG
ATCCTCTAGATCAGATCTGCGAAGATACGGCCACGGGTGCTCTTGATCCTGTGGCTGATTTTGGACTGTG
CTGCTCGCAGCTGCTGATGAATCACATACTTCCTCCATTTTCTTCCACTGATTGACTGTTATAATTTCCC
TAATTTCCAGGTCAAGGTGCTGTGCATTGTGGTAATAGATGTGACATGACGTCACTTCCAAAGGACCAAT
GAACATGTCTGACCAATTTCATATAATGTGAAAACGATTTTCATAGGCAGAATAAATAACATTTAAATTA
AACTGGGCATCAGCGCAATTCAATTGGTTTGGTAATAGCAAGGGAAAATAGAATGAAGTGATCTCCAAAA
AATAAGTACTTTTTGACTGTAAATAAAATTGTAAGGAGTAAAAAGTACTTTTTTTTCTAAAAAAATGTAA
TTAAGTAAAAGTAAAAGTATTGATTTTTAATTGTACTCAAGTAAAGTAAAAATCCCCAAAAATAATACTT
AAGTACAGTAATCAAGTAAAATTACTCAAGTACTTTACACCTCTGGTTCTTGACCCCCTACCTTCAGCAA
GCCCAGCAGATCCACTAGTTCTAGAGCGGCCGCCACCGCGGTGGAGCTCCAGCTTTTGTTCCCTTTAGTG
AGGGTTAATTGCGCGCTTGGCGTAATCATGGTCATAGCTGTTTCCTGTGTGAAATTGTTATCCGCTCACA
ATTCCACACAACATACGAGCCGGAAGCATAAAGTGTAAAGCCTGGGGTGCCTAATGAGTGAGCTAACTCA
CATTAATTGCGTTGCGCTCACTGCCCGCTTTCCAGTCGGGAAACCTGTCGTGCCAGCTGCATTAATGAAT
CGGCCAACGCGCGGGGAGAGGCGGTTTGCGTATTGGGCGCTCTTCCGCTTCCTCGCTCACTGACTCGCTG
CGCTCGGTCGTTCGGCTGCGGCGAGCGGTATCAGCTCACTCAAAGGCGGTAATACGGTTATCCACAGAAT
CAGGGGATAACGCAGGAAAGAACATGTGAGCAAAAGGCCAGCAAAAGGCCAGGAACCGTAAAAAGGCCGC
GTTGCTGGCGTTTTTCCATAGGCTCCGCCCCCCTGACGAGCATCACAAAAATCGACGCTCAAGTCAGAGG
TGGCGAAACCCGACAGGACTATAAAGATACCAGGCGTTTCCCCCTGGAAGCTCCCTCGTGCGCTCTCCTG
TTCCGACCCTGCCGCTTACCGGATACCTGTCCGCCTTTCTCCCTTCGGGAAGCGTGGCGCTTTCTCATAG
CTCACGCTGTAGGTATCTCAGTTCGGTGTAGGTCGTTCGCTCCAAGCTGGGCTGTGTGCACGAACCCCCC
GTTCAGCCCGACCGCTGCGCCTTATCCGGTAACTATCGTCTTGAGTCCAACCCGGTAAGACACGACTTAT
CGCCACTGGCAGCAGCCACTGGTAACAGGATTAGCAGAGCGAGGTATGTAGGCGGTGCTACAGAGTTCTT
GAAGTGGTGGCCTAACTACGGCTACACTAGAAGGACAGTATTTGGTATCTGCGCTCTGCTGAAGCCAGTT
ACCTTCGGAAAAAGAGTTGGTAGCTCTTGATCCGGCAAACAAACCACCGCTGGTAGCGGTGGTTTTTTTG
TTTGCAAGCAGCAGATTACGCGCAGAAAAAAAGGATCTCAAGAAGATCCTTTGATCTTTTCTACGGGGTC
TGACGCTCAGTGGAACGAAAACTCACGTTAAGGGATTTTGGTCATGAGATTATCAAAAAGGATCTTCACC
TAGATCCTTTTAAATTAAAAATGAAGTTTTAAATCAATCTAAAGTATATATGAGTAAACTTGGTCTGACA
GTTACCAATGCTTAATCAGTGAGGCACCTATCTCAGCGATCTGTCTATTTCGTTCATCCATAGTTGCCTG
ACTCCCCGTCGTGTAGATAACTACGATACGGGAGGGCTTACCATCTGGCCCCAGTGCTGCAATGATACCG
CGAGACCCACGCTCACCGGCTCCAGATTTATCAGCAATAAACCAGCCAGCCGGAAGGGCCGAGCGCAGAA
GTGGTCCTGCAACTTTATCCGCCTCCATCCAGTCTATTAATTGTTGCCGGGAAGCTAGAGTAAGTAGTTC
GCCAGTTAATAGTTTGCGCAACGTTGTTGCCATTGCTACAGGCATCGTGGTGTCACGCTCGTCGTTTGGT
ATGGCTTCATTCAGCTCCGGTTCCCAACGATCAAGGCGAGTTACATGATCCCCCATGTTGTGCAAAAAAG
CGGTTAGCTCCTTCGGTCCTCCGATCGTTGTCAGAAGTAAGTTGGCCGCAGTGTTATCACTCATGGTTAT
GGCAGCACTGCATAATTCTCTTACTGTCATGCCATCCGTAAGATGCTTTTCTGTGACTGGTGAGTACTCA
ACCAAGTCATTCTGAGAATAGTGTATGCGGCGACCGAGTTGCTCTTGCCCGGCGTCAATACGGGATAATA
CCGCGCCACATAGCAGAACTTTAAAAGTGCTCATCATTGGAAAACGTTCTTCGGGGCGAAAACTCTCAAG
GATCTTACCGCTGTTGAGATCCAGTTCGATGTAACCCACTCGTGCACCCAACTGATCTTCAGCATCTTTT
ACTTTCACCAGCGTTTCTGGGTGAGCAAAAACAGGAAGGCAAAATGCCGCAAAAAAGGGAATAAGGGCGA
CACGGAAATGTTGAATACTCATACTCTTCCTTTTTCAATATTATTGAAGCATTTATCAGGGTTATTGTCT
CATGAGCGGATACATATTTGAATGTATTTAGAAAAATAAACAAATAGGGGTTCCGCGCACATTTCCCCGA
AAAGTG
Features (pLannotate 1.2.2; 21 found; start..end, strand, type, name):
      7..228     -  rep_origin     M13 ori (fragment) (sequence partly withheld): M13 bacteriophage origin of replication; arrow indicates direction of (+) strand synthesis
    228..515     +  CDS            tyr (fragment) (sequence partly withheld): TYRO_ORYLA - Also known as tyro. Experimental evidence at transcript level: Swiss-Prot protein existence level 2. This is a copper-containing oxidase that functions in the formation of pigments such as melanins and other polyphenolic compounds. From Oryzias latipes (Japanese rice fish) (Japanese killifish).
   1097..1117    +  protein_bind   attB4: mutant version of attB; core recombination site for the Gateway® BP reaction BP Clonase™
   2025..2041    -  promoter       copia promoter (fragment): strong promoter from the Drosophila transposable element copia (Sinclair et al., 1986)
   5093..5113    +  protein_bind   attB1: mutant version of attB; core recombination site for the Gateway® BP reaction BP Clonase™
   5123..5818    +  CDS            mKate2: mKate2 is a basic (constitutively fluorescent) red fluorescent protein published in 2009, derived from Entacmaea quadricolor. It is reported to be a rapidly-maturing monomer with moderate acid sensitivity.
   5820..5844    -  protein_bind   attB2: mutant version of attB; recombination site for the Gateway® BP reaction BP Clonase™
   5852..6496    +  CDS            RAB11B: RB11B_HUMAN - Also known as YPT3. Experimental evidence at protein level: Swiss-Prot protein existence level 1. The small GTPases Rab are key regulators of intracellular membrane trafficking, from the formation of transport vesicles to their fusion with membranes. Rabs cycle between an inactive GDP-bound form and an active GTP-bound form that is able to recruit to membranes different set of downstream effectors directly responsible for vesicle formation, movement, tethering and fusion. The small Rab GTPase RAB11B plays a role in endocytic recycling, regulating apical recycling of several trans
   6511..6531    -  protein_bind   attB3: mutant version of attB; core recombination site for the Gateway® BP reaction BP Clonase™
   6535..6555    +  CDS            lacZα (fragment): LacZα fragment of β-galactosidase; lacZ fragment
   6571..6705    -  polyA_signal   SV40 poly(A) signal: SV40 polyadenylation signal
   6728..6811    -  CDS            large T antigen (fragment): large T antigen from SV40 (simian virus 40)
   7377..7417    -  misc_feature   MCS (fragment): pBluescript multiple cloning site
   7430..7448    -  promoter       T3 promoter: promoter for bacteriophage T3 RNA polymerase
   7493..7509    -  protein_bind   lac operator: The lac repressor binds to the lac operator to inhibit transcription in E. coli. This inhibition can be relieved by adding lactose or isopropyl-β-D-thiogalactopyranoside (IPTG). lac repressor encoded by lacI
   7517..7547    -  promoter       lac promoter: promoter for the E. coli lac operon
   7562..7583    -  protein_bind   CAP binding site: CAP binding activates transcription in the presence of cAMP. E. coli catabolite activator protein
   7596..7688    -  CDS            lacI (fragment): lac repressor; lacI; The lac repressor binds to the lac operator to inhibit transcription in E. coli. This inhibition can be relieved by adding lactose or isopropyl-β-D-thiogalactopyranoside (IPTG).
   7871..8459    -  rep_origin     ori: high-copy-number ColE1/pMB1/pBR322/pUC origin of replication
   8630..9490    -  CDS            AmpR: β-lactamase; bla; confers resistance to ampicillin, carbenicillin, and related antibiotics
   9491..9595    -  promoter       AmpR promoter: bla
