>Addgene plasmid #109597 | actc1b-mKate2-rab11bb | addgene full sequence | sequence record 220543 | Addgene NGS Result
GCAAGTTTGTACAAAAAAGCAGGCTGCCACCATGGTGAGCGAGCTGATTAAGGAGAACATGCACATGAAG
CTGTACATGGAGGGCACCGTGAACAACCACCACTTCAAGTGCACATCCGAGGGCGAAGGCAAGCCCTACG
AGGGCACCCAGACCATGAGAATCAAGGCGGTCGAGGGCGGCCCTCTCCCCTTCGCCTTCGACATCCTGGC
TACCAGCTTCATGTACGGCAGCAAAACCTTCATCAACCACACCCAGGGCATCCCCGACTTCTTTAAGCAG
TCCTTCCCCGAGGGCTTCACATGGGAGAGAGTCACCACATACGAAGACGGGGGCGTGCTGACCGCTACCC
AGGACACCAGCCTCCAGGACGGCTGCCTCATCTACAACGTCAAGATCAGAGGGGTGAACTTCCCATCCAA
CGGCCCTGTGATGCAGAAGAAAACACTCGGCTGGGAGGCCTCCACCGAGACCCTGTACCCCGCTGACGGC
GGCCTGGAAGGCAGAGCCGACATGGCCCTGAAGCTCGTGGGCGGGGGCCACCTGATCTGCAACTTGAAGA
CCACATACAGATCCAAGAAACCCGCTAAGAACCTCAAGATGCCCGGCGTCTACTATGTGGACAGAAGACT
GGAAAGAATCAAGGAGGCCGACAAAGAGACCTACGTCGAGCAGCACGAGGTGGCTGTGGCCAGATACTGC
GACCTCCCTAGCAAACTGGGGCACAGAGACCCAGCTTTCTTGTACAAAGTGGTGGCCAACAGAGACGATG
AATACGATTTCTTGTTCAAAGTCGTTCTCATCGGAGATTCAGGCGTCGGGAAGAGTAACCTGCTGTCGAG
ATTCACACGAAACGAGTTTAACCTGGAGAGCAAGAGCACGATAGGAGTGGAGTTCGCCACCAGGAGTATT
CAGGTGGATGGAAAGACCATAAAAGCACAGATCTGGGATACGGCTGGACAGGAGCGATACAGAGCCATCA
CTTCTGCATATTATCGTGGAGCGGTCGGTGCGCTGCTGGTGTACGACATCGCCAAACACCTTACCTATGA
GAACGTGGAGCGCTGGCTGAAAGAGCTGCGAGATCACGCTGACAACAACATCGTCATTATGCTGGTTGGG
AATAAGAGTGACCTGCGGCACCTGAGGGCCGTGCCCACTGATGAGGCCCGCGCTTTCGCAGAGAAGAATA
ACCTGTCATTCATCGAGACGTCAGCTCTGGACTCAACTAATGTTGAAGAGGCATTCAAAAACATCCTAAC
AGAAATCTACCGTATCGTATCACAGAAGCAGATAGCGGAGCGGTCGGCTCATGACGAGTCTCCCGGAAAT
AACGTTGTGGACATCAGTGTCCCGCCCACCACAGACGGACAGAAGAGCAACAAACTGCAGTGCTGCCAAA
ACCTGTAACCACAGCGACCCAACTTTATTATACATAGTTGATAATTCACTGGCCGTCGTTTTACGGTACC
ATCGATGATGATCCAGACATGATAAGATACATTGATGAGTTTGGACAAACCACAACTAGAATGCAGTGAA
AAAAATGCTTTATTTGTGAAATTTGTGATGCTATTGCTTTATTTGTAACCATTATAAGCTGCAATAAACA
AGTTAACAACAACAATTGCATTCATTTTATGTTTCAGGTTCAGGGGGAGGTGTGGGAGGTTTTTTAAAGC
AAGTAAAACCTCTACAAATGTGGTATGGCTGATTATGATCCTCTAGATCAGATCTGCGAAGATACGGCCA
CGGGTGCTCTTGATCCTGTGGCTGATTTTGGACTGTGCTGCTCGCAGCTGCTGATGAATCACATACTTCC
TCCATTTTCTTCCACTGATTGACTGTTATAATTTCCCTAATTTCCAGGTCAAGGTGCTGTGCATTGTGGT
AATAGATGTGACATGACGTCACTTCCAAAGGACCAATGAACATGTCTGACCAATTTCATATAATGTGAAA
ACGATTTTCATAGGCAGAATAAATAACATTTAAATTAAACTGGGCATCAGCGCAATTCAATTGGTTTGGT
AATAGCAAGGGAAAATAGAATGAAGTGATCTCCAAAAAATAAGTACTTTTTGACTGTAAATAAAATTGTA
AGGAGTAAAAAGTACTTTTTTTTCTAAAAAAATGTAATTAAGTAAAAGTAAAAGTATTGATTTTTAATTG
TACTCAAGTAAAGTAAAAATCCCCAAAAATAATACTTAAGTACAGTAATCAAGTAAAATTACTCAAGTAC
TTTACACCTCTGGTTCTTGACCCCCTACCTTCAGCAAGCCCAGCAGATCCACTAGTTCTAGAGCGGCCGC
CACCGCGGTGGAGCTCCAGCTTTTGTTCCCTTTAGTGAGGGTTAATTGCGCGCTTGGCGTAATCATGGTC
ATAGCTGTTTCCTGTGTGAAATTGTTATCCGCTCACAATTCCACACAACATACGAGCCGGAAGCATAAAG
TGTAAAGCCTGGGGTGCCTAATGAGTGAGCTAACTCACATTAATTGCGTTGCGCTCACTGCCCGCTTTCC
AGTCGGGAAACCTGTCGTGCCAGCTGCATTAATGAATCGGCCAACGCGCGGGGAGAGGCGGTTTGCGTAT
TGGGCGCTCTTCCGCTTCCTCGCTCACTGACTCGCTGCGCTCGGTCGTTCGGCTGCGGCGAGCGGTATCA
GCTCACTCAAAGGCGGTAATACGGTTATCCACAGAATCAGGGGATAACGCAGGAAAGAACATGTGAGCAA
AAGGCCAGCAAAAGGCCAGGAACCGTAAAAAGGCCGCGTTGCTGGCGTTTTTCCATAGGCTCCGCCCCCC
TGACGAGCATCACAAAAATCGACGCTCAAGTCAGAGGTGGCGAAACCCGACAGGACTATAAAGATACCAG
GCGTTTCCCCCTGGAAGCTCCCTCGTGCGCTCTCCTGTTCCGACCCTGCCGCTTACCGGATACCTGTCCG
CCTTTCTCCCTTCGGGAAGCGTGGCGCTTTCTCATAGCTCACGCTGTAGGTATCTCAGTTCGGTGTAGGT
CGTTCGCTCCAAGCTGGGCTGTGTGCACGAACCCCCCGTTCAGCCCGACCGCTGCGCCTTATCCGGTAAC
TATCGTCTTGAGTCCAACCCGGTAAGACACGACTTATCGCCACTGGCAGCAGCCACTGGTAACAGGATTA
GCAGAGCGAGGTATGTAGGCGGTGCTACAGAGTTCTTGAAGTGGTGGCCTAACTACGGCTACACTAGAAG
AACAGTATTTGGTATCTGCGCTCTGCTGAAGCCAGTTACCTTCGGAAAAAGAGTTGGTAGCTCTTGATCC
GGCAAACAAACCACCGCTGGTAGCGGTGGTTTTTTTGTTTGCAAGCAGCAGATTACGCGCAGAAAAAAAG
GATCTCAAGAAGATCCTTTGATCTTTTCTACGGGGTCTGACGCTCAGTGGAACGAAAACTCACGTTAAGG
CATTTTGGTCATGAGATTATCAAAAAGGATCTTCACCTAGATCCTTTTAAATTAAAAATGAAGTTTTAAA
TCAATCTAAAGTATATATGAGTAAACTTGGTCTGACAGTTACCAATGCTTAATCAGTGAGGCACCTATCT
CAGCGATCTGTCTATTTCGTTCATCCATAGTTGCCTGACTCCCCGTCGTGTAGATAACTACGATACGGGA
GGGCTTACCATCTGGCCCCAGTGCTGCAATGATACCGCGAGACCCACGCTCACCGGCTCCAGATTTATCA
GCAATAAACCAGCCAGCCGGAAGGGCCGAGCGCAGAAGTGGTCCTGCAACTTTATCCGCCTCCATCCAGT
CTATTAATTGTTGCCGGGAAGCTAGAGTAAGTAGTTCGCCAGTTAATAGTTTGCGCAACGTTGTTGCCAT
TGCTACAGGCATCGTGGTGTCACGCTCGTCGTTTGGTATGGCTTCATTCAGCTCCGGTTCCCAACGATCA
AGGCGAGTTACATGATCCCCCATGTTGTGCAAAAAAGCGGTTAGCTCCTTCGGTCCTCCGATCGTTGTCA
GAAGTAAGTTGGCCGCAGTGTTATCACTCATGGTTATGGCAGCACTGCATAATTCTCTTACTGTCATGCC
ATCCGTAAGATGCTTTTCTGTGACTGGTGAGTACTCAACCAAGTCATTCTGAGAATAGTGTATGCGGCGA
CCGAGTTGCTCTTGCCCGGCGTCAATACGGGATAATACCGCGCCACATAGCAGAACTTTAAAAGTGCTCA
TCATTGGAAAACGTTCTTCGGGGCGAAAACTCTCAAGGATCTTACCGCTGTTGAGATCCAGTTCGATGTA
ACCCACTCGTGCACCCAACTGATCTTCAGCATCTTTTACTTTCACCAGCGTTTCTGGGTGAGCAAAAACA
GGAAGGCAAAATGCCGCAAAAAAGGGAATAAGGGCGACACGGAAATGTTGAATACTCATACTCTTCCTTT
TTCAATATTATTGAAGCATTTATCAGGGTTATTGTCTCATGAGCGGATACATATTTGAATGTATTTAGAA
AAATAAACAAATAGGGGTTCCGCGCACATTTCCCCGAAAAGTGCCACCTAAATTGTAAGCGTTAATATTT
TGTTAAAATTCGCGTTAAATTTTTGTTAAATCAGCTCATTTTTTAACCAATAGGCCGAAATCGGCAAAAT
CCCTTATAAATCAAAAGAATAGACCGAGATAGGGT
[37 nt withheld, positions 4656-4692]
AAAGAACGTGGACTCCAACGTCAAAGG
[32 nt withheld, positions 4720-4751]
GCTGGCTAAGAACTCATCAGCCTCCCCGGTCCATCTACCCACGTACCAATGCACCAATTGGCCACAATGA
CGGCTACTACATGGTGCCATTCCTTCCTCTTTATAGGAATGGAGACTACCTCCTGTCCAACAATGCTCTT
GGATACGAGTACGCCTACCTGTTGGACCCAGGTCATTGCACAACACCAGAAATGCCCTCTGATCTGCAAA
AGACGTGAATATCTGTTCAGACACCCATATCCACTCTGTTCCACACAGGTCAGAGGTTTGTCCAGGAGTT
CTTGACAGAGGTGTAAAAAGTACTCAAAAATTTTACTCAAGTGAAAGTACAAGTACTTAGGGAAAATTTT
ACTCAATTAAAAGTAAAAGTATCTGGCTAGAATCTTACTTGAGTAAAAGTAAAAAAGTACTCCATTAAAA
TTGTACTTGAGTATTAAGGAAGTAAAAGTAAAAGCAAGAAAGAAAACTAGAGATTCTTGTTTAAGCTTTT
AATCTCAAAAAACATTAAATGAAATGCATACAAGGTTTTATCCTGCTTTAGAACTGTTTGTATTTAATTA
TCAAACTATAAGACAGACAATCTAATGCCAGTACACGCTACTCAAAGTTGTAAAACCTCAGATTTAACTT
CAGTAGAAGCTGATTCTCAAAATTGTTAGTGTCAAGCCTAGCTCTTTTGGGGCTGAAAAGCAATCCTGCA
GTGCTGAAAAGCCTCTCACAGGCAGCCGATGCGGGAAGAGGTGTATTAGTCTTGATAGAGAGGCTGCAAA
TAGCAGGAAACGTGAGCAGAGACTCCCTGGTGTCTGAAACACAGGCCAGATGGGCCCTCGAGCAGGAAAC
AGCTATGACCATGATTACGCCAAGCTATCAACTTTGTATAGAAAAGTTGGCACGCGCAGATTCCGTGTGG
GCCTGGTAATATCTTACCATTTTAAGCTATTTTAAGATTAGGGAAAAAAATTAAATAAAACTACTTTAAA
ATTACTTTCCTTAAAAAGCAACATATTTATTTAGTTTTTGTTTAACTGGCTCAAGATTGTAATATTTTAC
TTTTACATGTTTTTTTAAGTACCTAAATGTGTTCAAAAGTAAAGTATGTTATTGTTTTTTTTTTTTAATG
TTAGCTAAGCTTTAAATTGTAATATATTACTTTTAAAAGTGACTTTTTAAAAATGTAAATAAAAAAGTAA
CTATAAATGTGTAATGCATGTTATTTCTGTGGGTTTTTAATTTTCATCTCAACTGGGCTTACAATTTTAA
CATAATAAAAATCAAATCAAATCAAATCAGGCCCTTATTTGTCACATACACTCTTGTATACTGAAATAAA
CTAAATGTTGAGAAAAATTTAAATACACCAAAATAACGCATACCTTTTTTGTAATTACCTAAGTAAAACA
TTTAGTTCCTTTTTTAAGTGACTCAAGATTGTAATCTATTAATTGTAAAAGATAAAACTAGTGATCAATC
TGACGTGCTTCTATGCAGCCTGTGAGATTAATTGTGATGTTTAATTATTAAACAATTTAAATGGATCAAA
CATTTCACATGTGCTTATTGTGTCCAACAAAACCAGCAGAAGCACTTAAAAATATTGCATGACAACATGA
GTTTTTAATGTAAATTATATATACTTCCTAAACGAAGTTAATCATATTTCTAAAATAATAATGTCATTGA
AATATTTAAATAAATGATAAGCTTTAGTTGATTCAACATAAAATTGAAAGCAATAAGGACTTTTTTTTTT
TACAGCGGTGAAGCAAAAGCATGTAATAATCATATAATATAATAAATAAATAAATAAATAATGGCTCTTG
GTGCAAATATGAACACTTTAAATAAATATAGAATAAATATGATCAATAAGTCATAACGATGTGTTTTATG
TTGATTATAATTTAAACATGTTTCTAACGCAAGTTTTAAAAACTGTTTTAAAGTATTATTTTAAGTTATA
AGATCAATTTGACTCAACATTTTGTAGTGAAAATATGTTGTGTAAAATTAATATAATATACACTATAAAA
ATGCAGGGTTCCACACAATACATTAATGTTGTCCCAACACAAATCGATTAAGTTAACAAATATATGTGGA
TTGAACATAAAAAATTAAGTTGTCCCAATGAAATCTCAAGAATTGTGTTGTTTCAGCTCATTTTAAATAA
GTAGTTTTAACAAGTAAAAAATAACATATTTTTGAGTGTGTATATATATATATTACAAAATATAATAATA
TAAAATGTAAAAGATATAAACCATGCTACATATATTTAAGAGCTATTTTGCACATTACTTTTTTGCAAGC
CATTTTAGTGTTTTTTTTACAAATATATATTAGCTAAATATACAATATCTTAAATATACAATTAATCAGA
CATGCAATTAATGCATTTAACCTACATAAAAATACATGATCAACATATGTTTTATGCTGATTACAACTAA
ATCAAACGTAATGAAATTAATTTATAAAAGCGATTTAAATATGTCAATATTTTAAGTTAAAATCACTTGA
AACCTACTATAAATGAACTTAAATTAAAAAAATCTCCTTTAATTCCAATGCAACAGTGTTGTTTTTTCAG
CTGAGGACCCCCGGTGCAGATGGTTGGCCCCCGGCCCGCTATTCTAAGGAAGCCTTTCTTAATTTTAGGG
CGGCGCTGCATGCGCTCAGATCAGATTCACGGGTGGAGAGGGTTATTTTCTCTTTTTTATTTTTTCTTGC
CTGCTCATATTTGGGCCTGTGTGAACCCCAGGCTCCGCCTCGGCCCCCAGGAGCCGCTCTTATTTAAAGG
GGATCCTCGCCTTCAGTCTTCGTCCCAGTGGAAGCATCAGTCTTGTGATAACAACTTGGTGAGTCCTACA
GACCAGCGCTCGACTCTAGGCTTTAAATGCATTGATTTCTCTGGATTAGCTACCGGGAGAGTTTTAACTT
TGCTTATTAGTCTTGTGCTCGAACTGCTAGGTTTAAAGAGTGTTTTCTCTAATGCATGCATGAAGCGACA
GCTGAAAACCAGAAATAGAGCGTTTGTCCTCCTGTTAAACTCTAGCCTTTCTTTGGCATTTGTCAGTCCG
AGTCTTCAGCTGCCGGCAGGAGATTGGGTTTCAGTAACACTTGCTGAGCACAAACTACACGTGCTTTCTT
CAGATTTAATTCATTATTAATCATTCTAGATTTAAATGATGTTCTTACTCATTGCTGATTATTTTAGCCT
TGCGGAGCAGATTAAATGAGCACGTGTTTCATTAAGATTGATTTAAATATAATTAATATTTCACCACTGT
AGTTTTAAAATTGCCTTCTAAGTCATGGTTGATTTTTAATAGGTATCGGCTCTAATTAGATTACTATTTT
GGTTTTTAAATGTTATTTCTATTTCATTTGTAGGCTCGTTTTTAATGTGATTTTATTAGATTCTAGTTTT
AAAATCATCTCTTAGCCTTAATGAGCAGACTGAATGAACATGTTTCATTAAGATTAACTTCATTATAATG
AATTATTTAATCATTCTAGTGGGTTATAAATCAGCTCTATTTAAATTAATTGTCGTGTTTATTTCTATTT
AATTTTTGATTATTTTTTCAGGGTCGTTTTTATGTGATTTTTTCCCGTTTCTAATTTTAAACTAATTGTT
TGATTTTTATATGATTCGACTCTTTTTAAATGAATTGTTTTGCTTTTTTTATTGAGCATATATATATTAT
ACAATTTCAATCAACAATTGTTGTGCTTTTTAAATGTTGTTTCTATTTCATTTCTAGGGTCGATTTTATT
CGATTCTAGTTTTAAAATCGTGATTTTTAACTTCTAACCTTACTGAGCAGACTGAATGAACATGTTTCAT
CAAGATTAACTTCATTATAGTTAATTATTGAATCGTGCTAGTGGTTTATAAATCAGCTCTATTTAAATTA
ATCATCATCATTATTTCTATTTAATTTTTATTATTTCTTTAGGATTATTTTTATGTGATTTTTTTCACGT
TCTAGTTTTAAACTCAATGCTCATTACTGCTCACCCTTGCTGAGCAGTCTTTCGTTAAGATTAAATTAAT
TAATAACCATTCTAGTTTTAAAACAGTGTCTTAAGGCATAGCTGATATTTTACAAGTTTACTATTTAATA
TATCTCCTTTCTTTTTTTAGGGTCGATTTCATCTGATTTGATTAATTTTTATTATCTTCACTAAGCTTTT
TGTTCTAGGTTTTATTCTCAGTATTATTACTGTTATATTTGAACTGAATTTCTCCTCATAGTTTATTCAT
TTTATTTATTTATTTTTTGTTTATTCGCTATTTTGTATTTTAGTTTTTAATTAGAAATTTTATTAGAATC
GTTTTGAACTAGTTTTTATGCACTCTAACATTAATATTAAATCATAACTATTATTTTTATTATAATTTAT
TTGTGTTTATCTTTTTGTGTAGCTTTCATGTGTTTTTATTTTAGTTTTATTATGTTTGCATTGAATTTTT
TGGACTAGTTTATATAACGATATACAGAAAAGCCATGACAACAAATGTTTTTATAATACCTATTAAGTAT
AAGCTAATCAGATTTCCACTATTCTGTTCAAAGTTAACATTATTAGCCATTCTGATGGATCATTTGACAT
TTGTCATATGTCTTTATGAACACTGCTCTTTCAGATGCCACTTTTAAAGCTGTTTTTTACAGTAAATGAA
CGTTTATTATTATGACATTATTTCCTAAGGCCTCTAGAGTACAGCAGGATGTGGCGTGTGCATTACCGTG
TAATTATGCTGACTGTAAATGTGCATTTATAGACTGTCAGCATGTCTGACTGTGCGCTGTTGTGATTGGT
CCTGCACAGACCAAG
Features (pLannotate 1.2.2; 21 found; start..end, strand, type, name):
      2..22      +  protein_bind   attB1: mutant version of attB; core recombination site for the Gateway® BP reaction BP Clonase™
     32..727     +  CDS            mKate2: mKate2 is a basic (constitutively fluorescent) red fluorescent protein published in 2009, derived from Entacmaea quadricolor. It is reported to be a rapidly-maturing monomer with moderate acid sensitivity.
    729..753     -  protein_bind   attB2: mutant version of attB; recombination site for the Gateway® BP reaction BP Clonase™
    761..1405    +  CDS            RAB11B: RB11B_HUMAN - Also known as YPT3. Experimental evidence at protein level: Swiss-Prot protein existence level 1. The small GTPases Rab are key regulators of intracellular membrane trafficking, from the formation of transport vesicles to their fusion with membranes. Rabs cycle between an inactive GDP-bound form and an active GTP-bound form that is able to recruit to membranes different set of downstream effectors directly responsible for vesicle formation, movement, tethering and fusion. The small Rab GTPase RAB11B plays a role in endocytic recycling, regulating apical recycling of several trans
   1420..1440    -  protein_bind   attB3: mutant version of attB; core recombination site for the Gateway® BP reaction BP Clonase™
   1444..1464    +  CDS            lacZα (fragment): LacZα fragment of β-galactosidase; lacZ fragment
   1480..1614    -  polyA_signal   SV40 poly(A) signal: SV40 polyadenylation signal
   1637..1720    -  CDS            large T antigen (fragment): large T antigen from SV40 (simian virus 40)
   2286..2326    -  misc_feature   MCS (fragment): pBluescript multiple cloning site
   2339..2357    -  promoter       T3 promoter: promoter for bacteriophage T3 RNA polymerase
   2402..2418    -  protein_bind   lac operator: The lac repressor binds to the lac operator to inhibit transcription in E. coli. This inhibition can be relieved by adding lactose or isopropyl-β-D-thiogalactopyranoside (IPTG). lac repressor encoded by lacI
   2426..2456    -  promoter       lac promoter: promoter for the E. coli lac operon
   2471..2492    -  protein_bind   CAP binding site: CAP binding activates transcription in the presence of cAMP. E. coli catabolite activator protein
   2505..2597    -  CDS            lacI (fragment): lac repressor; lacI; The lac repressor binds to the lac operator to inhibit transcription in E. coli. This inhibition can be relieved by adding lactose or isopropyl-β-D-thiogalactopyranoside (IPTG).
   2780..3368    -  rep_origin     ori: high-copy-number ColE1/pMB1/pBR322/pUC origin of replication
   3539..4399    -  CDS            AmpR: β-lactamase; bla; confers resistance to ampicillin, carbenicillin, and related antibiotics
   4400..4504    -  promoter       AmpR promoter: bla
   4530..4751    -  rep_origin     M13 ori (fragment) (sequence partly withheld): M13 bacteriophage origin of replication; arrow indicates direction of (+) strand synthesis
   4751..5038    +  CDS            tyr (fragment) (sequence partly withheld): TYRO_ORYLA - Also known as tyro. Experimental evidence at transcript level: Swiss-Prot protein existence level 2. This is a copper-containing oxidase that functions in the formation of pigments such as melanins and other polyphenolic compounds. From Oryzias latipes (Japanese rice fish) (Japanese killifish).
   5620..5640    +  protein_bind   attB4: mutant version of attB; core recombination site for the Gateway® BP reaction BP Clonase™
   6541..6557    -  promoter       copia promoter (fragment): strong promoter from the Drosophila transposable element copia (Sinclair et al., 1986)
