[The description below was written by a language model from this plasmid's Addgene catalogue record and pLannotate feature annotations shown in this document.]
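Description:
actc1b-mKate2-rab11bb is a zebrafish expression plasmid of about 9.6 kb, assembled by multisite Gateway cloning, for muscle-specific production of the red fluorescent protein mKate2 fused to the N-terminus of zebrafish rab11bb. It is propagated in E. coli as a high-copy plasmid using a ColE1/pUC-type origin and is selected with ampicillin through the AmpR β-lactamase gene. The catalogue lists pDONR 221 as the backbone. However, the annotated sequence looks like a recombined expression clone rather than a donor vector: it contains attB4, attB1, attB2 and attB3 sites, ampicillin resistance, and pBluescript-derived remnants (an MCS fragment, T3 promoter, lac promoter/operator and an M13 ori fragment).

The roughly 4 kb between attB4 and attB1 has no recognised promoter annotation. From the construct name and stated purpose, this segment presumably carries the actc1b (cardiac-type alpha-actin) regulatory region that directs expression in muscle. The short "copia promoter" hit within it is probably a spurious match. Downstream, mKate2 lies between attB1 and attB2 and the Rab coding sequence between attB2 and attB3, so the attB2 scar would serve as a linker in the fusion protein. The Rab sequence is annotated by homology to human RAB11B, a small GTPase involved in endocytic recycling. An SV40 polyadenylation signal is annotated after the cassette, on the reverse strand. A medaka tyrosinase-like fragment next to the backbone is also annotated, but the record does not explain its function.

The depositor and sequencing-derived records show the same features in the same order and differ only in start point and by a few bases in length. The associated publication used an in vivo cell-biological screen to study T-tubule formation in zebrafish muscle, which fits use of this construct to visualise Rab11-positive recycling compartments in live muscle fibres.
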