Addgene plasmid #109597: actc1b-mKate2-rab11bb
Purpose: Muscle specific zebrafish expression of mKate2 fused to rab11bb
Depositing lab: Rob Parton. Depositing organization: University of Queensland, Institute for Molecular Bioscience. Publication: In vivo cell biological screening identifies an endocytic capture mechanism for T-tubule formation. Hall TE, Martel N, Ariotti N, Xiong Z, Lo HP, Ferguson C, Rae J, Lim YW, Parton RG. Nat Commun. 2020 Jul 24;11(1):3711. doi: 10.1038/s41467-020-17486-w. PubMed 32709891.
Backbone
  Vector backbone: pDONR 221
  Vector type: Zebrafish plasmids
Growth in bacteria
  Bacterial resistance: Ampicillin, 100 μg/mL
  Growth temperature: 37°C
  Growth strain: DH5alpha
  Copy number: High Copy
Gene/Insert
  Gene/Insert name: rab11bb
  Species: D. rerio (zebrafish)
  Entrez Gene: rab11bb (a.k.a. zgc:92772)
  Tag / fusion protein: mKate2 (N terminal on insert)
  Cloning method: Gateway Cloning
Terms and licenses: Academic/Nonprofit Terms; Industry Terms: Not Available to Industry
How to cite: actc1b-mKate2-rab11bb was a gift from Rob Parton (Addgene plasmid # 109597 ; http://n2t.net/addgene:109597 ; RRID:Addgene_109597)
